>Addgene plasmid #46915 | pU6-sgGAL4-1 | depositor full sequence | sequence record 66656 | pU6-sgGAL4-1 sequence 8308 bps
GCTTAAGCGGTCGACGGATCGGGAGATCTCCCGATCCCCTATGGTGCACTCTCAGTACAATCTGCTCTGA
TGCCGCATAGTTAAGCCAGTATCTGCTCCCTGCTTGTGTGTTGGAGGTCGCTGAGTAGTGCGCGAGCAAA
ATTTAAGCTACAACAAGGCAAGGCTTGACCGACAATTGCATGAAGAATCTGCTTAGGGTTAGGCGTTTTG
CGCTGCTTCGCGATGTACGGGCCAGATATACGCGTTGACATTGATTATTGACTAGTTATTAATAGTAATC
AATTACGGGGTCATTAGTTCATAGCCCATATATGGAGTTCCGCGTTACATAACTTACGGTAAATGGCCCG
CCTGGCTGACCGCCCAACGACCCCCGCCCATTGACGTCAATAATGACGTATGTTCCCATAGTAACGCCAA
TAGGGACTTTCCATTGACGTCAATGGGTGGAGTATTTACGGTAAACTGCCCACTTGGCAGTACATCAAGT
GTATCATATGCCAAGTACGCCCCCTATTGACGTCAATGACGGTAAATGGCCCGCCTGGCATTATGCCCAG
TACATGACCTTATGGGACTTTCCTACTTGGCAGTACATCTACGTATTAGTCATCGCTATTACCATGGTGA
TGCGGTTTTGGCAGTACATCAATGGGCGTGGATAGCGGTTTGACTCACGGGGATTTCCAAGTCTCCACCC
CATTGACGTCAATGGGAGTTTGTTTTGGCACCAAAATCAACGGGACTTTCCAAAATGTCGTAACAACTCC
GCCCCATTGACGCAAATGGGCGGTAGGCGTGTACGGTGGGAGGTCTATATAAGCAGCGCGTTTTGCCTGT
ACTGGGTCTCTCTGGTTAGACCAGATCTGAGCCTGGGAGCTCTCTGGCTAACTAGGGAACCCACTGCTTA
AGCCTCAATAAAGCTTGCCTTGAGTGCTTCAAGTAGTGTGTGCCCGTCTGTTGTGTGACTCTGGTAACTA
GAGATCCCTCAGACCCTTTTAGTCAGTGTGGAAAATCTCTAGCAGTGGCGCCCGAACAGGGACTTGAAAG
CGAAAGGGAAACCAGAGGAGCTCTCTCGACGCAGGACTCGGCTTGCTGAAGCGCGCACGGCAAGAGGCGA
GGGGCGGCGACTGGTGAGTACGCCAAAAATTTTGACTAGCGGAGGCTAGAAGGAGAGAGATGGGTGCGAG
AGCGTCAGTATTAAGCGGGGGAGAATTAGATCGCGATGGGAAAAAATTCGGTTAAGGCCAGGGGGAAAGA
AAAAATATAAATTAAAACATATAGTATGGGCAAGCAGGGAGCTAGAACGATTCGCAGTTAATCCTGGCCT
GTTAGAAACATCAGAAGGCTGTAGACAAATACTGGGACAGCTACAACCATCCCTTCAGACAGGATCAGAA
GAACTTAGATCATTATATAATACAGTAGCAACCCTCTATTGTGTGCATCAAAGGATAGAGATAAAAGACA
CCAAGGAAGCTTTAGACAAGATAGAGGAAGAGCAAAACAAAAGTAAGACCACCGCACAGCAAGCGGCCGG
CCGCGCTGATCTTCAGACCTGGAGGAGGAGATATGAGGGACAATTGGAGAAGTGAATTATATAAATATAA
AGTAGTAAAAATTGAACCATTAGGAGTAGCACCCACCAAGGCAAAGAGAAGAGTGGTGCAGAGAGAAAAA
AGAGCAGTGGGAATAGGAGCTTTGTTCCTTGGGTTCTTGGGAGCAGCAGGAAGCACTATGGGCGCAGCGT
CAATGACGCTGACGGTACAGGCCAGACAATTATTGTCTGGTATAGTGCAGCAGCAGAACAATTTGCTGAG
GGCTATTGAGGCGCAACAGCATCTGTTGCAACTCACAGTCTGGGGCATCAAGCAGCTCCAGGCAAGAATC
CTGGCTGTGGAAAGATACCTAAAGGATCAACAGCTCCTGGGGATTTGGGGTTGCTCTGGAAAACTCATTT
GCACCACTGCTGTGCCTTGGAATGCTAGTTGGAGTAATAAATCTCTGGAACAGATTTGGAATCACACGAC
CTGGATGGAGTGGGACAGAGAAATTAACAATTACACAAGCTTAATACACTCCTTAATTGAAGAATCGCAA
AACCAGCAAGAAAAGAATGAACAAGAATTATTGGAATTAGATAAATGGGCAAGTTTGTGGAATTGGTTTA
ACATAACAAATTGGCTGTGGTATATAAAATTATTCATAATGATAGTAGGAGGCTTGGTAGGTTTAAGAAT
AGTTTTTGCTGTACTTTCTATAGTGAATAGAGTTAGGCAGGGATATTCACCATTATCGTTTCAGACCCAC
CTCCCAACCCCGAGGGGACCCGACAGGCCCGAAGGAATAGAAGAAGAAGGTGGAGAGAGAGACAGAGACA
GATCCATTCGATTAGTGAACGGATCGGCACTGCGTGCGCCAATTCTGCAGACAAATGGCAGTATTCATCC
ACAATTTTAAAAGAAAAGGGGGGATTGGGGGGTACAGTGCAGGGGAAAGAATAGTAGACATAATAGCAAC
AGACATACAAACTAAAGAATTACAAAAACAAATTACAAAAATTCAAAATTTTCGGGTTTATTACAGGGAC
AGCAGAGATCCAGTTTGGTTAGTACCGGGCCCGCTCTAGAGATCCGACGCGCCATCTCTAGGCCCGCGCC
GGCCCCCTCGCACAGACTTGTGGGAGAAGCTCGGCTACTCCCCTGCCCCGGTTAATTTGCATATAATATT
TCCTAGTAACTATAGAGGCTTAATGTGCGATAAAAGACAGATAATCTGTTCTTTTTAATACTAGCTACAT
TTTACATGATAGGCTTGGATTTCTATAACTTCGTATAGCATACATTATACGAAGTTATAAACAGCACAAA
AGGAAACTCACCCTAACTGTAAAGTAATTGTGTGTTTTGAGACTATAAGTATCCCTTGGAGAACCACCTT
GTTGGAGCACTGTCCTCCGAACGTGTTTTAGAGCTAGAAATAGCAAGTTAAAATAAGGCTAGTCCGTTAT
CAACTTGAAAAAGTGGCACCGAGTCGGTGCTTTTTTTCTCGAGTACTAGGATCCATTAGGCGGCCGCGTG
GATAACCGTATTACCGCCATGCATTAGTTATTAATAGTAATCAATTACGGGGTCATTAGTTCATAGCCCA
TATATGGAGTTCCGCGTTACATAACTTACGGTAAATGGCCCGCCTGGCTGACCGCCCAACGACCCCCGCC
CATTGACGTCAATAATGACGTATGTTCCCATAGTAACGCCAATAGGGACTTTCCATTGACGTCAATGGGT
GGAGTATTTACGGTAAACTGCCCACTTGGCAGTACATCAAGTGTATCATATGCCAAGTACGCCCCCTATT
GACGTCAATGACGGTAAATGGCCCGCCTGGCATTATGCCCAGTACATGACCTTATGGGACTTTCCTACTT
GGCAGTACATCTACGTATTAGTCATCGCTATTACCATGGTGATGCGGTTTTGGCAGTACATCAATGGGCG
TGGATAGCGGTTTGACTCACGGGGATTTCCAAGTCTCCACCCCATTGACGTCAATGGGAGTTTGTTTTGG
CACCAAAATCAACGGGACTTTCCAAAATGTCGTAACAACTCCGCCCCATTGACGCAAATGGGCGGTAGGC
GTGTACGGTGGGAGGTCTATATAAGCAGAGCTGGTTTAGTGAACCGTCAGATCCGCTAGCCCACCATGAC
CGAGTACAAGCCCACGGTGCGCCTCGCCACCCGCGACGACGTCCCCCGGGCCGTACGCACCCTCGCCGCC
GCGTTCGCCGACTACCCCGCCACGCGCCACACCGTCGACCCGGACCGCCACATCGAGCGGGTCACCGAGC
TGCAAGAACTCTTCCTCACGCGCGTCGGGCTCGACATCGGCAAGGTGTGGGTCGCGGACGACGGCGCCGC
GGTGGCGGTCTGGACCACGCCGGAGAGCGTCGAAGCGGGGGCGGTGTTCGCCGAGATCGGCCCGCGCATG
GCCGAGTTGAGCGGTTCCCGGCTGGCCGCGCAGCAACAGATGGAAGGCCTCCTGGCGCCGCACCGGCCCA
AGGAGCCCGCGTGGTTCCTGGCCACCGTCGGCGTCTCGCCCGACCACCAGGGCAAGGGTCTGGGCAGCGC
CGTCGTGCTCCCCGGAGTGGAGGCGGCCGAGCGCGCCGGGGTGCCCGCCTTCCTGGAGACCTCCGCGCCC
CGCAACCTCCCCTTCTACGAGCGGCTCGGCTTCACCGTCACCGCCGACGTCGAGGTGCCCGAAGGACCGC
GCACCTGGTGCATGACCCGCAAGCCCGGTGCCGGATCGGGAGAGGGCAGAGGAAGTCTGCTAACATGCGG
TGACGTCGAGGAGAATCCTGGCCCACCGGTCGCCACCATGGTGAGCAAGGGCGAGGAGGATAACATGGCC
ATCATCAAGGAGTTCATGCGCTTCAAGGTGCACATGGAGGGCTCCGTGAACGGCCACGAGTTCGAGATCG
AGGGCGAGGGCGAGGGCCGCCCCTACGAGGGCACCCAGACCGCCAAGCTGAAGGTGACCAAGGGTGGCCC
CCTGCCCTTCGCCTGGGACATCCTGTCCCCTCAGTTCATGTACGGCTCCAAGGCCTACGTGAAGCACCCC
GCCGACATCCCCGACTACTTGAAGCTGTCCTTCCCCGAGGGCTTCAAGTGGGAGCGCGTGATGAACTTCG
AGGACGGCGGCGTGGTGACCGTGACCCAGGACTCCTCCCTGCAGGACGGCGAGTTCATCTACAAGGTGAA
GCTGCGCGGCACCAACTTCCCCTCCGACGGCCCCGTAATGCAGAAGAAGACCATGGGCTGGGAGGCCTCC
TCCGAGCGGATGTACCCCGAGGACGGCGCCCTGAAGGGCGAGATCAAGCAGAGGCTGAAGCTGAAGGACG
GCGGCCACTACGACGCTGAGGTCAAGACCACCTACAAGGCCAAGAAGCCCGTGCAGCTGCCCGGCGCCTA
CAACGTCAACATCAAGTTGGACATCACCTCCCACAACGAGGACTACACCATCGTGGAACAGTACGAACGC
GCCGAGGGCCGCCACTCCACCGGCGGCATGGACGAGCTGTACAAGTAAGAATTCGTCGAGGGACCTAATA
ACTTCGTATAGCATACATTATACGAAGTTATACATGTTTAAGGGTTCCGGTTCCACTAGGTACAATTCGA
TATCAAGCTTATCGATAATCAACCTCTGGATTACAAAATTTGTGAAAGATTGACTGGTATTCTTAACTAT
GTTGCTCCTTTTACGCTATGTGGATACGCTGCTTTAATGCCTTTGTATCATGCTATTGCTTCCCGTATGG
CTTTCATTTTCTCCTCCTTGTATAAATCCTGGTTGCTGTCTCTTTATGAGGAGTTGTGGCCCGTTGTCAG
GCAACGTGGCGTGGTGTGCACTGTGTTTGCTGACGCAACCCCCACTGGTTGGGGCATTGCCACCACCTGT
CAGCTCCTTTCCGGGACTTTCGCTTTCCCCCTCCCTATTGCCACGGCGGAACTCATCGCCGCCTGCCTTG
CCCGCTGCTGGACAGGGGCTCGGCTGTTGGGCACTGACAATTCCGTGGTGTTGTCGGGGAAATCATCGTC
CTTTCCTTGGCTGCTCGCCTGTGTTGCCACCTGGATTCTGCGCGGGACGTCCTTCTGCTACGTCCCTTCG
GCCCTCAATCCAGCGGACCTTCCTTCCCGCGGCCTGCTGCCGGCTCTGCGGCCTCTTCCGCGTCTTCGCC
TTCGCCCTCAGACGAGTCGGATCTCCCTTTGGGCCGCCTCCCCGCATCGATACCGTCGACCTCGATCGAG
ACCTAGAAAAACATGGAGCAATCACAAGTAGCAATACAGCAGCTACCAATGCTGATTGTGCCTGGCTAGA
AGCACAAGAGGAGGAGGAGGTGGGTTTTCCAGTCACACCTCAGGTACCTTTAAGACCAATGACTTACAAG
GCAGCTGTAGATCTTAGCCACTTTTTAAAAGAAAAGGGGGGACTGGAAGGGCTAATTCACTCCCAACGAA
GACAAGATATCCTTGATCTGTGGATCTACCACACACAAGGCTACTTCCCTGATTGGCAGAACTACACACC
AGGGCCAGGGATCAGATATCCACTGACCTTTGGATGGTGCTACAAGCTAGTACCAGTTGAGCAAGAGAAG
GTAGAAGAAGCCAATGAAGGAGAGAACACCCGCTTGTTACACCCTGTGAGCCTGCATGGGATGGATGACC
CGGAGAGAGAAGTATTAGAGTGGAGGTTTGACAGCCGCCTAGCATTTCATCACATGGCCCGAGAGCTGCA
TCCGGACTGTACTGGGTCTCTCTGGTTAGACCAGATCTGAGCCTGGGAGCTCTCTGGCTAACTAGGGAAC
CCACTGCTTAAGCCTCAATAAAGCTTGCCTTGAGTGCTTCAAGTAGTGTGTGCCCGTCTGTTGTGTGACT
CTGGTAACTAGAGATCCCTCAGACCCTTTTAGTCAGTGTGGAAAATCTCTAGCAGCATGTGAGCAAAAGG
CCAGCAAAAGGCCAGGAACCGTAAAAAGGCCGCGTTGCTGGCGTTTTTCCATAGGCTCCGCCCCCCTGAC
GAGCATCACAAAAATCGACGCTCAAGTCAGAGGTGGCGAAACCCGACAGGACTATAAAGATACCAGGCGT
TTCCCCCTGGAAGCTCCCTCGTGCGCTCTCCTGTTCCGACCCTGCCGCTTACCGGATACCTGTCCGCCTT
TCTCCCTTCGGGAAGCGTGGCGCTTTCTCATAGCTCACGCTGTAGGTATCTCAGTTCGGTGTAGGTCGTT
CGCTCCAAGCTGGGCTGTGTGCACGAACCCCCCGTTCAGCCCGACCGCTGCGCCTTATCCGGTAACTATC
GTCTTGAGTCCAACCCGGTAAGACACGACTTATCGCCACTGGCAGCAGCCACTGGTAACAGGATTAGCAG
AGCGAGGTATGTAGGCGGTGCTACAGAGTTCTTGAAGTGGTGGCCTAACTACGGCTACACTAGAAGAACA
GTATTTGGTATCTGCGCTCTGCTGAAGCCAGTTACCTTCGGAAAAAGAGTTGGTAGCTCTTGATCCGGCA
AACAAACCACCGCTGGTAGCGGTGGTTTTTTTGTTTGCAAGCAGCAGATTACGCGCAGAAAAAAAGGATC
TCAAGAAGATCCTTTGATCTTTTCTACGGGGTCTGACGCTCAGTGGAACGAAAACTCACGTTAAGGGATT
TTGGTCATGAGATTATCAAAAAGGATCTTCACCTAGATCCTTTTAAATTAAAAATGAAGTTTTAAATCAA
TCTAAAGTATATATGAGTAAACTTGGTCTGACAGTTACCAATGCTTAATCAGTGAGGCACCTATCTCAGC
GATCTGTCTATTTCGTTCATCCATAGTTGCCTGACTCCCCGTCGTGTAGATAACTACGATACGGGAGGGC
TTACCATCTGGCCCCAGTGCTGCAATGATACCGCGAGACCCACGCTCACCGGCTCCAGATTTATCAGCAA
TAAACCAGCCAGCCGGAAGGGCCGAGCGCAGAAGTGGTCCTGCAACTTTATCCGCCTCCATCCAGTCTAT
TAATTGTTGCCGGGAAGCTAGAGTAAGTAGTTCGCCAGTTAATAGTTTGCGCAACGTTGTTGCCATTGCT
ACAGGCATCGTGGTGTCACGCTCGTCGTTTGGTATGGCTTCATTCAGCTCCGGTTCCCAACGATCAAGGC
GAGTTACATGATCCCCCATGTTGTGCAAAAAAGCGGTTAGCTCCTTCGGTCCTCCGATCGTTGTCAGAAG
TAAGTTGGCCGCAGTGTTATCACTCATGGTTATGGCAGCACTGCATAATTCTCTTACTGTCATGCCATCC
GTAAGATGCTTTTCTGTGACTGGTGAGTACTCAACCAAGTCATTCTGAGAATAGTGTATGCGGCGACCGA
GTTGCTCTTGCCCGGCGTCAATACGGGATAATACCGCGCCACATAGCAGAACTTTAAAAGTGCTCATCAT
TGGAAAACGTTCTTCGGGGCGAAAACTCTCAAGGATCTTACCGCTGTTGAGATCCAGTTCGATGTAACCC
ACTCGTGCACCCAACTGATCTTCAGCATCTTTTACTTTCACCAGCGTTTCTGGGTGAGCAAAAACAGGAA
GGCAAAATGCCGCAAAAAAGGGAATAAGGGCGACACGGAAATGTTGAATACTCATACTCTTCCTTTTTCA
ATATTATTGAAGCATTTATCAGGGTTATTGTCTCATGAGCGGATACATATTTGAATGTATTTAGAAAAAT
AAACAAATAGGGGTTCCGCGCACATTTCCCCGAAAAGTGCCACCTGAC
Features (pLannotate 1.2.2; 24 found; start..end, strand, type, name):
     40..92      -  misc_feature   bom (fragment): basis of mobility region from pBR322
    247..626     +  enhancer       CMV enhancer: human cytomegalovirus immediate early enhancer
    627..826     +  promoter       CMV promoter: human cytomegalovirus (CMV) immediate early promoter
    844..1024    +  LTR            5' LTR (truncated): truncated 5' long terminal repeat (LTR) from HIV-1
   1071..1196    +  misc_feature   HIV-1 Ψ: packaging signal of human immunodeficiency virus type 1
   1180..1518    +  CDS            HIV-1 gag (fragment): gag protein from human immunodeficiency virus 1; gag
   1695..1928    +  misc_feature   RRE: The Rev response element (RRE) of HIV-1 allows for Rev-dependent mRNA export from the nucleus to the cytoplasm.
   2305..2405    +  CDS            Rev (fragment): human immunodeficiency virus 1 (HIV-1) Rev protein; rev; enhances nuclear export of unspliced and incompletely spliced viral mRNAs
   2455..2572    +  misc_feature   cPPT/CTS: central polypurine tract and central termination sequence of HIV-1
   2825..2858    +  protein_bind   loxP: Cre-mediated recombination occurs in the 8-bp core sequence (GCATACAT). Cre recombinase
   2965..3040    +  misc_RNA       gRNA scaffold: guide RNA scaffold for the Streptococcus pyogenes CRISPR/Cas9 system
   3165..3468    +  enhancer       CMV enhancer: human cytomegalovirus immediate early enhancer
   3469..3672    +  promoter       CMV promoter: human cytomegalovirus (CMV) immediate early promoter
   3706..4302    +  CDS            PuroR: puromycin N-acetyltransferase; pac from Streptomyces alboniger; confers resistance to puromycin
   4378..5085    +  CDS            mCherry: mCherry is a basic (constitutively fluorescent) red fluorescent protein published in 2004, derived from Discosoma sp.. It is reported to be a very rapidly-maturing monomer with low acid sensitivity.
   5108..5141    +  protein_bind   loxP: Cre-mediated recombination occurs in the 8-bp core sequence (GCATACAT). Cre recombinase
   5174..5197    +  misc_feature   MCS (fragment): pBluescript multiple cloning site
   5197..5785    +  misc_feature   WPRE: woodchuck hepatitis virus posttranscriptional regulatory element
   5786..5805    +  misc_feature   MCS (fragment): pBluescript multiple cloning site
   5807..6307    +  CDS            nef (fragment): NEF_HV1LA - Experimental evidence at protein level: Swiss-Prot protein existence level 1. Extracellular Nef protein targets CD4(+) T-lymphocytes for apoptosis by interacting with CXCR4 surface receptors. From Human immunodeficiency virus type 1 group M subtype B (isolate Lai) (HIV-1).
   6314..6494    +  LTR            5' LTR (truncated): truncated 5' long terminal repeat (LTR) from HIV-1
   6556..7144    -  rep_origin     ori: high-copy-number ColE1/pMB1/pBR322/pUC origin of replication
   7315..8175    -  CDS            AmpR: β-lactamase; bla; confers resistance to ampicillin, carbenicillin, and related antibiotics
   8176..8280    -  promoter       AmpR promoter: bla
