[The description below was written by a language model from this plasmid's Addgene catalogue record and pLannotate feature annotations shown in this document.]
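Description:
pU6-sgGAL4-1 is an 8.3 kb lentiviral transfer plasmid built on a pSico-derived backbone for expressing a single guide RNA in mammalian cells. In bacteria it is maintained through a ColE1/pUC-type origin and the β-lactamase (AmpR) gene with ampicillin selection. The catalogue lists it as low copy and grown in a recombination-deficient strain, as is usual for LTR-containing plasmids. The viral portion follows a standard HIV-1-based layout. A CMV enhancer/promoter is fused to a truncated 5' LTR to drive genomic RNA production in packaging cells. It is followed by the Ψ packaging signal with a gag fragment, the Rev response element, the cPPT/CTS, a WPRE to boost transcript stability and expression, and a truncated 3' LTR preceded by a nef fragment.

The payload consists of two units. According to the catalogue, a murine U6 (Pol III) promoter drives a 103 bp sgRNA cloned between BstXI and XhoI sites. The feature table annotates the Streptococcus pyogenes gRNA scaffold but does not annotate the U6 promoter itself. The spacer targets the GAL4 UAS promoter, so the guide directs dCas9 or dCas9 effector fusions, supplied separately, to UAS-driven reporters. Downstream, an internal CMV promoter expresses puromycin N-acetyltransferase followed by mCherry, allowing drug selection and fluorescent tracking of transduced cells. The record does not state how these two coding sequences are linked. Two loxP sites inherited from pSico flank the region spanning the sgRNA scaffold and the marker cassette. The plasmid comes from work on CRISPR-mediated, RNA-guided regulation of transcription in eukaryotic cells, where it serves as a guide for testing repression or activation at a synthetic GAL4 UAS reporter.
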