Addgene plasmid #46915: pU6-sgGAL4-1
Purpose: Human pSico-based U6 vector containing murine U6 promoter and sgRNA targeting GAL4 UAS promoter
Depositing lab: Stanley Qi & Jonathan Weissman. Depositing organization: University of California, San Francisco (UCSF). Publication: CRISPR-Mediated Modular RNA-Guided Regulation of Transcription in Eukaryotes. Gilbert LA, Larson MH, Morsut L, Liu Z, Brar GA, Torres SE, Stern-Ginossar N, Brandman O, Whitehead EH, Doudna JA, Lim WA, Weissman JS, Qi LS. Cell. 2013 Jul 9. pii: S0092-8674(13)00826-X. doi: 10.1016/j.cell.2013.06.044. PubMed 23849981.
Backbone
  Vector backbone: pSICO derivative
  Backbone manufacturer: Addgene
  Backbone size w/o insert (bp): 8200
  Total vector size (bp): 8308
  Vector type: Mammalian Expression, Lentiviral, CRISPR
  Selectable markers: Puromycin
Growth in bacteria
  Bacterial resistance: Ampicillin, 100 μg/mL
  Growth temperature: 37°C
  Growth strain: Stbl3
  Copy number: Low Copy
Gene/Insert 1
  Gene/Insert name: sgGAL4-1
  Insert size (bp): 103
  Promoter: U6
  Cloning method: Restriction Enzyme; 5′ cloning site BstX1 (not destroyed); 3′ cloning site Xho1 (not destroyed)
  Sequencing primers: 5′ cttgtgggagaagctcggcta
Gene/Insert 2
  Gene/Insert name: Puromycin resistance and mCherry
  Insert size (bp): 1377
  Promoter: CMV
  Cloning method: Unknown
  Sequencing primers: 5′ caccccattgacgtcaatggg
Terms and licenses: Academic/Nonprofit Terms; Industry Terms: Not Available to Industry
Depositor comments: gRNA target sequence GTTGGAGCACTGTCCTCCGAACGT
How to cite: pU6-sgGAL4-1 was a gift from Stanley Qi & Jonathan Weissman (Addgene plasmid # 46915 ; http://n2t.net/addgene:46915 ; RRID:Addgene_46915)
