>Addgene plasmid #46915 | pU6-sgGAL4-1 | addgene partial sequence | sequence record 68547 | cPPT-F 5'-gggaaagaatagtagacataatag-3'
ACTAAAGAATTACAAAAACAAATTACAAAAATTCAAAATTTTCGGGTTTATTACAGGGACAGCAGAGATC
CAGTTTGGTTAGTACCGGGCCCGCTCTAGAGATCCGACGCGCCATCTCTAGGCCCGCGCCGGCCCCCTCG
CACGGACTTGTGGGAGAAGCTCGGCTACTCCCCTGCCCCGGTTAATTTGCATATAATATTTCCTAGTAAC
TATAGAGGCTTAATGTGCGATAAAAGACAGATAATCTGTTCTTTTTAATACTAGCTACATTTTACATGAT
AGGCTTGGATTTCTATAACTTCGTATAGCATACATTATACGAAGTTATAAACAGCACAAAAGGAAACTCA
CCCTAACTGTAAAGTAATTGTGTGTTTTGAGACTATAAGTATCCCTTGGAGAACCACCTTGTTGGAGCAC
TGTCCTCCGAACGTGTTTTAGAGCTAGAAATAGCAAGTTAAAATAAGGCTAGTCCGTTATCAACTTGAAA
AAGTGGCACCGAGTCGGTGCTTTTTTTCTCGAGTACTAGGATCCATTAGGCGGCCGCGTGGATAACCGTA
TTACCGCCATGCATTAGTTATTAATAGTAATCAATTACGGGGTCATTAGTTCATAGCCCATATATGGAGT
TCCGCGTTACATAACTTACGGTAAATGGCCCGCCTGGCTGACCGCCCAACGACCCCCGCCCATTGACGTC
AATAATGACGTATGTTCCCATAGTAACGCCAATAGGGACTTTCCATTGACGTCAATGGGTGGAGTATTTA
CGGTAAACTGCCCACTTGGCAGTACATCAAGTGTATCATATGCCAAGTACGCCCCCTATTGACGTCAATG
ACGGTAAATGGCCCGCCTGGCATTATGCCC
