>Addgene plasmid #46915 | pU6-sgGAL4-1 | addgene partial sequence | sequence record 68894 | Puro-F 5'-GCAACCTCCCTTCTACGAGC-3'
CCCGAAGGACCGCGCACCTGGTGCATGACCCGCAAGCCCGGTGCCGGATCGGGAGAGGGCAGAGGAAGTC
TGCTAACATGCGGTGACGTCGAGGAGAATCCTGGCCCACCGGTCGCCACCATGGTGAGCAAGGGCGAGGA
GGATAACATGGCCATCATCAAGGAGTTCATGCGCTTCAAGGTGCACATGGAGGGCTCCGTGAACGGCCAC
GAGTTCGAGATCGAGGGCGAGGGCGAGGGCCGCCCCTACGAGGGCACCCAGACCGCCAAGCTGAAGGTGA
CCAAGGGTGGCCCCCTGCCCTTCGCCTGGGACATCCTGTCCCCTCAGTTCATGTACGGCTCCAAGGCCTA
CGTGAAGCACCCCGCCGACATCCCCGACTACTTGAAGCTGTCCTTCCCCGAGGGCTTCAAGTGGGAGCGC
GTGATGAACTTCGAGGACGGCGGCGTGGTGACCGTGACCCAGGACTCCTCCCTGCAGGACGGCGAGTTCA
TCTACAAGGTGAAGCTGCGCGGCACCAACTTCCCCTCCGACGGCCCCGTAATGCAGAAGAAGACCATGGG
CTGGGAGGCCTCCTCCGAGCGGATGTACCCCGAGGACGGCGCCCTGAAGGGCGAGATCAAGCAGAGGCTG
AAGCTGAAGGACGGCGGCCACTACGACGCTGAGGTCAAGACCACCTACAAGGCCAAGAAGCCCGTGCAGC
TGCCCGGCGCCTACAACGTCAACATCAAGTTGGACATCACCTCCCACAACGAGGACTACACCATCGTGGA
ACAGTACGAACGCGCCGAGGGCCGCCACTCCACCGGCGGCATGGACGAGCTGTACAAGTAAGAATTCGTC
GAGGGACCTAATAACTTC
